Addgene plasmid #191308: pET24a_thyA_Q33S_untagged
Purpose: Bacterial expression of E. coli thyA (thymidylate synthase)
Depositing lab: Kimberly Reynolds. Depositing organization: University of Texas Southwestern Medical Center. Publication: The genetic landscape of a metabolic interaction. Nguyen TN, Ingle C, Thompson S, Reynolds KA. Nat Commun. 2024 Apr 18;15(1):3351. doi: 10.1038/s41467-024-47671-0. PubMed 38637543.
Backbone
  Vector backbone: pET-24a
  Vector type: Bacterial Expression
Growth in bacteria
  Bacterial resistance: Kanamycin, 50 μg/mL
  Growth temperature: 30°C
  Growth strain: DH5alpha
  Copy number: High Copy
Gene/Insert
  Gene/Insert name: thyA (alt name: TS)
  Species: E. coli
  Mutation: Q33S TYMS
  Promoter: T7
  Cloning method: Restriction Enzyme; 5′ cloning site Xbal (not destroyed); 3′ cloning site Xhol (not destroyed)
  Sequencing primers: 5′ T7; 3′ T7 terminator
Terms and licenses: Academic/Nonprofit Terms; Industry Terms: Not Available to Industry
Depositor comments: Please visit https://doi.org/10.1101/2023.05.28.542639 for bioRxiv preprint.
How to cite: pET24a_thyA_Q33S_untagged was a gift from Kimberly Reynolds (Addgene plasmid # 191308 ; http://n2t.net/addgene:191308 ; RRID:Addgene_191308)
