[The description below was written by a language model from this plasmid's Addgene catalogue record and pLannotate feature annotations shown in this document.]
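Description:
pET24a_thyA_Q33S_untagged is a bacterial expression plasmid of about 6 kb built on the pET-24a backbone, carrying the E. coli thyA gene for thymidylate synthase with a Q33S substitution. It is propagated in E. coli through a ColE1/pBR322-type origin and selected with kanamycin via the aph(3')-Ia resistance gene. The backbone also retains the bom mobility region and the rop gene, along with an f1 phage origin. The catalogue lists the plasmid as high copy, although rop is normally associated with copy-number restraint. Short annotations matching tetracycline resistance and an AmpR promoter are only fragments of pBR322-derived backbone sequence, not functional markers.

The thyA coding sequence was cloned between the XbaI and XhoI sites, both of which are preserved. It sits downstream of a T7 promoter, a lac operator and the strong ribosome binding site from T7 gene 10, and is followed by the T7 terminator. A plasmid-borne lacI gene under its own promoter supplies lac repressor. Transcription is therefore held off until IPTG or lactose is added, and it requires a host that provides T7 RNA polymerase. The vector's His-tag coding sequence is still annotated just downstream of the insert, but the construct name indicates that the protein is produced untagged, presumably because translation stops at the end of thyA; the record does not state this explicitly.

Thymidylate synthase converts dUMP to dTMP using methylenetetrahydrofolate and releases dihydrofolate. The stated purpose is bacterial expression of this enzyme, and the associated study concerns the genetic landscape of a metabolic interaction. The record does not describe the functional effect of Q33S.
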