Features (pLannotate 1.2.2; 19 found; start..end, strand, type, name):
     12..440     +  rep_origin     f1 ori (sequence partly withheld): f1 bacteriophage origin of replication; arrow indicates direction of (+) strand synthesis
    493..550     +  promoter       AmpR promoter (fragment): bla
    559..1374    -  CDS            KanR: aminoglycoside phosphotransferase; aph(3')-Ia; confers resistance to kanamycin in bacteria or G418 (Geneticin®) in eukaryotes
   1496..2084    +  rep_origin     ori: high-copy-number ColE1/pMB1/pBR322/pUC origin of replication
   2270..2409    -  misc_feature   bom: basis of mobility region from pBR322
   2511..2702    -  CDS            rop: Rop protein, which maintains plasmids at low copy number; rop
   2719..3099    +  CDS            YPB1_ECOLX: Protein predicted: Swiss-Prot protein existence level 4. From Escherichia coli.
   3171..3462    -  CDS            TcR (fragment): tetracycline efflux protein; tet; confers resistance to tetracycline
   3477..3498    -  protein_bind   CAP binding site: CAP binding activates transcription in the presence of cAMP. E. coli catabolite activator protein
   3511..4593    -  CDS            lacI: lac repressor; lacI; The lac repressor binds to the lac operator to inhibit transcription in E. coli. This inhibition can be relieved by adding lactose or isopropyl-β-D-thiogalactopyranoside (IPTG).
   4594..4671    -  promoter       lacI promoter: lacI
   4679..4958    -  CDS            TcR (fragment): tetracycline efflux protein; tet; confers resistance to tetracycline
   4980..4998    +  promoter       T7 promoter: promoter for bacteriophage T7 RNA polymerase
   4999..5023    +  protein_bind   lac operator: The lac repressor binds to the lac operator to inhibit transcription in E. coli. This inhibition can be relieved by adding lactose or isopropyl-β-D-thiogalactopyranoside (IPTG). lac repressor encoded by lacI
   5038..5060    +  RBS            RBS: efficient ribosome binding site from bacteriophage T7 gene 10 (Olins and Rangwala, 1989)
   5068..5859    +  CDS            thyA: TYSY_ECO57 - Experimental evidence at protein level: Swiss-Prot protein existence level 1. Catalyzes the reductive methylation of 2'-deoxyuridine-5'- monophosphate (dUMP) to 2'-deoxythymidine-5'-monophosphate (dTMP) while utilizing 5,10-methylenetetrahydrofolate (mTHF) as the methyl donor and reductant in the reaction, yielding dihydrofolate (DHF) as a by- product. This enzymatic reaction provides an intracellular de novo source of dTMP, an essential precursor for DNA biosynthesis. From Escherichia coli O157:H7.
   5869..5886    +  CDS            9xHis (fragment): 9xHis affinity tag
   5896..5945    +  CDS            SET1 (fragment): solubility-enhancement tag derived from T7 phage gene 10B
   5953..6000    +  terminator     T7 terminator: transcription terminator for bacteriophage T7 RNA polymerase
>Addgene plasmid #191308 | pET24a_thyA_Q33S_untagged | addgene full sequence | sequence record 378121 | Addgene NGS Result
TGGCGAATGGG
[124 nt withheld, positions 12-135]
C
[91 nt withheld, positions 137-227]
A
[49 nt withheld, positions 229-277]
CCTTTGACGTTGGAGTCCACGTTCTTT
[37 nt withheld, positions 305-341]
ACCCTATCTCGGTCTATTCTTTTGATTTATAAGGGATTTTGCCGATTTCGGCCTATTGGTTAAAAAATGA
GCTGATTTAACAAAAATTTAACGCGAATTTTAACAAAATATTAACGCTTACAATTTAGGTGGCACTTTTC
GGGGAAATGTGCGCGGAACCCCTATTTGTTTATTTTTCTAAATACATTCAAATATGTATCCGCTCATGAA
TTAATTCTTAGAAAAACTCATCGAGCATCAAATGAAACTGCAATTTATTCATATCAGGATTATCAATACC
ATATTTTTGAAAAAGCCGTTTCTGTAATGAAGGAGAAAACTCACCGAGGCAGTTCCATAGGATGGCAAGA
TCCTGGTATCGGTCTGCGATTCCGACTCGTCCAACATCAATACAACCTATTAATTTCCCCTCGTCAAAAA
TAAGGTTATCAAGTGAGAAATCACCATGAGTGACGACTGAATCCGGTGAGAATGGCAAAAGTTTATGCAT
TTCTTTCCAGACTTGTTCAACAGGCCAGCCATTACGCTCGTCATCAAAATCACTCGCATCAACCAAACCG
TTATTCATTCGTGATTGCGCCTGAGCGAGACGAAATACGCGATCGCTGTTAAAAGGACAATTACAAACAG
GAATCGAATGCAACCGGCGCAGGAACACTGCCAGCGCATCAACAATATTTTCACCTGAATCAGGATATTC
TTCTAATACCTGGAATGCTGTTTTCCCGGGGATCGCAGTGGTGAGTAACCATGCATCATCAGGAGTACGG
ATAAAATGCTTGATGGTCGGAAGAGGCATAAATTCCGTCAGCCAGTTTAGTCTGACCATCTCATCTGTAA
CATCATTGGCAACGCTACCTTTGCCATGTTTCAGAAACAACTCTGGCGCATCGGGCTTCCCATACAATCG
ATAGATTGTCGCACCTGATTGCCCGACATTATCGCGAGCCCATTTATACCCATATAAATCAGCATCCATG
TTGGAATTTAATCGCGGCCTAGAGCAAGACGTTTCCCGTTGAATATGGCTCATAACACCCCTTGTATTAC
TGTTTATGTAAGCAGACAGTTTTATTGTTCATGACCAAAATCCCTTAACGTGAGTTTTCGTTCCACTGAG
CGTCAGACCCCGTAGAAAAGATCAAAGGATCTTCTTGAGATCCTTTTTTTCTGCGCGTAATCTGCTGCTT
GCAAACAAAAAAACCACCGCTACCAGCGGTGGTTTGTTTGCCGGATCAAGAGCTACCAACTCTTTTTCCG
AAGGTAACTGGCTTCAGCAGAGCGCAGATACCAAATACTGTCCTTCTAGTGTAGCCGTAGTTAGGCCACC
ACTTCAAGAACTCTGTAGCACCGCCTACATACCTCGCTCTGCTAATCCTGTTACCAGTGGCTGCTGCCAG
TGGCGATAAGTCGTGTCTTACCGGGTTGGACTCAAGACGATAGTTACCGGATAAGGCGCAGCGGTCGGGC
TGAACGGGGGGTTCGTGCACACAGCCCAGCTTGGAGCGAACGACCTACACCGAACTGAGATACCTACAGC
GTGAGCTATGAGAAAGCGCCACGCTTCCCGAAGGGAGAAAGGCGGACAGGTATCCGGTAAGCGGCAGGGT
CGGAACAGGAGAGCGCACGAGGGAGCTTCCAGGGGGAAACGCCTGGTATCTTTATAGTCCTGTCGGGTTT
CGCCACCTCTGACTTGAGCGTCGATTTTTGTGATGCTCGTCAGGGGGGCGGAGCCTATGGAAAAACGCCA
GCAACGCGGCCTTTTTACGGTTCCTGGCCTTTTGCTGGCCTTTTGCTCACATGTTCTTTCCTGCGTTATC
CCCTGATTCTGTGGATAACCGTATTACCGCCTTTGAGTGAGCTGATACCGCTCGCCGCAGCCGAACGACC
GAGCGCAGCGAGTCAGTGAGCGAGGAAGCGGAAGAGCGCCTGATGCGGTATTTTCTCCTTACGCATCTGT
GCGGTATTTCACACCGCAATGGTGCACTCTCAGTACAATCTGCTCTGATGCCGCATAGTTAAGCCAGTAT
ACACTCCGCTATCGCTACGTGACTGGGTCATGGCTGCGCCCCGACACCCGCCAACACCCGCTGACGCGCC
CTGACGGGCTTGTCTGCTCCCGGCATCCGCTTACAGACAAGCTGTGACCGTCTCCGGGAGCTGCATGTGT
CAGAGGTTTTCACCGTCATCACCGAAACGCGCGAGGCAGCTGCGGTAAAGCTCATCAGCGTGGTCGTGAA
GCGATTCACAGATGTCTGCCTGTTCATCCGCGTCCAGCTCGTTGAGTTTCTCCAGAAGCGTTAATGTCTG
GCTTCTGATAAAGCGGGCCATGTTAAGGGCGGTTTTTTCCTGTTTGGTCACTGATGCCTCCGTGTAAGGG
GGATTTCTGTTCATGGGGGTAATGATACCGATGAAACGAGAGAGGATGCTCACGATACGGGTTACTGATG
ATGAACATGCCCGGTTACTGGAACGTTGTGAGGGTAAACAACTGGCGGTATGGATGCGGCGGGACCAGAG
AAAAATCACTCAGGGTCAATGCCAGCGCTTCGTTAATACAGATGTAGGTGTTCCACAGGGTAGCCAGCAG
CATCCTGCGATGCAGATCCGGAACATAATGGTGCAGGGCGCTGACTTCCGCGTTTCCAGACTTTACGAAA
CACGGAAACCGAAGACCATTCATGTTGTTGCTCAGGTCGCAGACGTTTTGCAGCAGCAGTCGCTTCACGT
TCGCTCGCGTATCGGTGATTCATTCTGCTAACCAGTAAGGCAACCCCGCCAGCCTAGCCGGGTCCTCAAC
GACAGGAGCACGATCATGCGCACCCGTGGGGCCGCCATGCCGGCGATAATGGCCTGCTTCTCGCCGAAAC
GTTTGGTGGCGGGACCAGTGACGAAGGCTTGAGCGAGGGCGTGCAAGATTCCGAATACCGCAAGCGACAG
GCCGATCATCGTCGCGCTCCAGCGAAAGCGGTCCTCGCCGAAAATGACCCAGAGCGCTGCCGGCACCTGT
CCTACGAGTTGCATGATAAAGAAGACAGTCATAAGTGCGGCGACGATAGTCATGCCCCGCGCCCACCGGA
AGGAGCTGACTGGGTTGAAGGCTCTCAAGGGCATCGGTCGAGATCCCGGTGCCTAATGAGTGAGCTAACT
TACATTAATTGCGTTGCGCTCACTGCCCGCTTTCCAGTCGGGAAACCTGTCGTGCCAGCTGCATTAATGA
ATCGGCCAACGCGCGGGGAGAGGCGGTTTGCGTATTGGGCGCCAGGGTGGTTTTTCTTTTCACCAGTGAG
ACGGGCAACAGCTGATTGCCCTTCACCGCCTGGCCCTGAGAGAGTTGCAGCAAGCGGTCCACGCTGGTTT
GCCCCAGCAGGCGAAAATCCTGTTTGATGGTGGTTAACGGCGGGATATAACATGAGCTGTCTTCGGTATC
GTCGTATCCCACTACCGAGATATCCGCACCAACGCGCAGCCCGGACTCGGTAATGGCGCGCATTGCGCCC
AGCGCCATCTGATCGTTGGCAACCAGCATCGCAGTGGGAACGATGCCCTCATTCAGCATTTGCATGGTTT
GTTGAAAACCGGACATGGCACTCCAGTCGCCTTCCCGTTCCGCTATCGGCTGAATTTGATTGCGAGTGAG
ATATTTATGCCAGCCAGCCAGACGCAGACGCGCCGAGACAGAACTTAATGGGCCCGCTAACAGCGCGATT
TGCTGGTGACCCAATGCGACCAGATGCTCCACGCCCAGTCGCGTACCGTCTTCATGGGAGAAAATAATAC
TGTTGATGGGTGTCTGGTCAGAGACATCAAGAAATAACGCCGGAACATTAGTGCAGGCAGCTTCCACAGC
AATGGCATCCTGGTCATCCAGCGGATAGTTAATGATCAGCCCACTGACGCGTTGCGCGAGAAGATTGTGC
ACCGCCGCTTTACAGGCTTCGACGCCGCTTCGTTCTACCATCGACACCACCACGCTGGCACCCAGTTGAT
CGGCGCGAGATTTAATCGCCGCGACAATTTGCGACGGCGCGTGCAGGGCCAGACTGGAGGTGGCAACGCC
AATCAGCAACGACTGTTTGCCCGCCAGTTGTTGTGCCACGCGGTTGGGAATGTAATTCAGCTCCGCCATC
GCCGCTTCCACTTTTTCCCGCGTTTTCGCAGAAACGTGGCTGGCCTGGTTCACCACGCGGGAAACGGTCT
GATAAGAGACACCGGCATACTCTGCGACATCGTATAACGTTACTGGTTTCACATTCACCACCCTGAATTG
ACTCTCTTCCGGGCGCTATCATGCCATACCGCGAAAGGTTTTGCGCCATTCGATGGTGTCCGGGATCTCG
ACGCTCTCCCTTATGCGACTCCTGCATTAGGAAGCAGCCCAGTAGTAGGTTGAGGCCGTTGAGCACCGCC
GCCGCAAGGAATGGTGCATGCAAGGAGATGGCGCCCAACAGTCCCCCGGCCACGGGGCCTGCCACCATAC
CCACGCCGAAACAAGCGCTCATGAGCCCGAAGTGGCGAGCCCGATCTTCCCCATCGGTGATGTCGGCGAT
ATAGGCGCCAGCAACCGCACCTGTGGCGCCGGTGATGCCGGCCACGATGCGTCCGGCGTAGAGGATCGAG
ATCTCGATCCCGCGAAATTAATACGACTCACTATAGGGGAATTGTGAGCGGATAACAATTCCCCTCTAGA
AATAATTTTGTTTAACTTTAAGAAGGAGATATACATATGAAACAGTATTTAGAACTGATGCAAAAAGTGC
TCGACGAAGGCACACAGAAAAACGACCGTACCGGAACCGGAACGCTTTCCATTTTTGGTCATTCGATGCG
TTTTAACCTGCAAGATGGATTCCCGCTGGTGACAACTAAACGTTGCCACCTGCGTTCCATCATCCATGAA
CTGCTGTGGTTTCTGCAGGGCGACACTAACATTGCTTATCTACACGAAAACAATGTCACCATCTGGGACG
AATGGGCCGATGAAAACGGCGACCTCGGGCCAGTGTATGGTAAACAGTGGCGCGCCTGGCCAACGCCAGA
TGGTCGTCATATTGACCAGATCACTACGGTACTGAACCAGCTGAAAAACGACCCGGATTCGCGCCGCATT
ATTGTTTCAGCGTGGAACGTAGGCGAACTGGATAAAATGGCGCTGGCACCGTGCCATGCATTCTTCCAGT
TCTATGTGGCAGACGGCAAACTCTCTTGCCAGCTTTATCAGCGCTCCTGTGACGTCTTCCTCGGCCTGCC
GTTCAACATTGCCAGCTACGCGTTATTGGTGCATATGATGGCGCAGCAGTGCGATCTGGAAGTGGGTGAT
TTTGTCTGGACCGGTGGCGACACGCATCTGTACAGCAACCATATGGATCAAACTCATCTGCAATTAAGCC
GCGAACCGCGTCCGCTGCCGAAGTTGATTATCAAACGTAAACCCGAATCCATCTTCGACTACCGTTTCGA
AGACTTTGAGATTGAAGGCTACGATCCGCATCCGGGCATTAAAGCGCCGGTGGCTATCTAACTCGAGCAC
CACCACCACCACCACTGAGATCCGGCTGCTAACAAAGCCCGAAAGGAAGCTGAGTTGGCTGCTGCCACCG
CTGAGCAATAACTAGCATAACCCCTTGGGGCCTCTAAACGGGTCTTGAGGGGTTTTTTGCTGAAAGGAGG
AACTATATCCGGAT
